Addgene plasmid #204267: pQE60 R130E wgMDH
Purpose: Bacterial expression of R130E wgMDH with IPTG induction - Active site mutant
Depositing lab: Malate dehydrogenase CUREs Community (MCC). Depositing organization: University of San Diego. Publication: Organelle and translocatable forms of glyoxysomal malate dehydrogenase. The effect of the N-terminal presequence. Cox B, Chit MM, Weaver T, Gietl C, Bailey J, Bell E, Banaszak L. FEBS J. 2005 Feb;272(3):643-54. doi: 10.1111/j.1742-4658.2004.04475.x. PubMed 15670147.
Backbone
  Vector backbone: pQE60
  Backbone manufacturer: Qiagen
  Backbone size w/o insert (bp): 3391
  Vector type: Bacterial Expression
Growth in bacteria
  Bacterial resistance: Ampicillin, 100 μg/mL
  Growth temperature: 37°C
  Growth strain: DH5alpha
  Copy number: Low Copy
Gene/Insert
  Gene/Insert name: MDHG_CITLA (alt name: watermelon glyoxysomal malate dehydrogenase)
  Species: Citrullus lanatus subsp. Vulgaris
  Insert size (bp): 987
  Mutation: R130E
  Tag / fusion protein: 6X His (C terminal on insert)
  Cloning method: Restriction Enzyme; 5′ cloning site NcoI (destroyed during cloning); 3′ cloning site BglII (not destroyed)
  Sequencing primers: 5′ CCCGAAAAGTGCCACCTG; 3′ CCAGTAATGACCTCAGAAC
Resource information
  A portion of this plasmid was derived from a plasmid made by: Received from Leonard J. Banaszak; Original construct from Christine Gietl
Terms and licenses: Academic/Nonprofit Terms; Industry Terms: Not Available to Industry
Depositor comments: For more information, please see the MDH CUREs Community website: https://www.mdhcures.org/
How to cite: pQE60 R130E wgMDH was a gift from Malate dehydrogenase CUREs Community (MCC) (Addgene plasmid # 204267 ; http://n2t.net/addgene:204267 ; RRID:Addgene_204267)
