[The description below was written by a language model from this plasmid's Addgene catalogue record and pLannotate feature annotations shown in this document.]
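Description:
pQE60 R130E wgMDH is a bacterial expression plasmid built on the Qiagen pQE60 backbone for IPTG-inducible production of a mutant watermelon (Citrullus lanatus) glyoxysomal malate dehydrogenase in E. coli. The sequenced plasmid is 4,378 nt. It replicates from a ColE1/pMB1-family origin, with an adjacent bom region and only a short remnant of rop, and is selected with ampicillin through the bla gene and its native promoter. The catalogue entry lists it as low copy, whereas the automated annotation labels this origin family generically as high copy. The backbone also carries a fragment of the chloramphenicol acetyltransferase gene with a partial cat promoter. This is annotated only as a fragment, and chloramphenicol is not listed as a selection.

The expression cassette uses the phage T5 promoter, which is recognised by E. coli RNA polymerase. It carries an embedded lac operator and is followed by a second one, so transcription is held off by lac repressor and released by IPTG. No lacI gene is annotated on the plasmid, so repressor would have to come from the host or a helper plasmid. The MDH coding sequence (catalogued as a 987 bp insert) was cloned between NcoI, which was destroyed, and BglII, which was retained. It is fused in frame to a C-terminal 6xHis tag for metal-affinity purification, and the lambda t0 terminator lies downstream, with rrnB T1 further along. The insert carries the R130E substitution, described by the depositor as an active-site mutation. The plasmid comes from a community focused on malate dehydrogenase course-based undergraduate research, so it is suited to expressing and purifying the mutant enzyme for comparison with wild-type protein in structure–function and kinetic studies.
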