Features (pLannotate 1.2.2; 13 found; start..end, strand, type, name):
     10..54      +  promoter       T5 promoter: bacteriophage T5 promoter for E. coli RNA polymerase, with embedded lac operator
     62..78      +  protein_bind   lac operator: The lac repressor binds to the lac operator to inhibit transcription in E. coli. This inhibition can be relieved by adding lactose or isopropyl-β-D-thiogalactopyranoside (IPTG). lac repressor encoded by lacI
    118..1074    +  CDS            MDHG_CITLA (fragment): Experimental evidence at protein level: Swiss-Prot protein existence level 1. From Citrullus lanatus (Watermelon) (Citrullus vulgaris).
   1081..1098    +  CDS            7xHis (fragment): 6xHis affinity tag
   1121..1215    +  terminator     lambda t0 terminator: transcription terminator from phage lambda
   1230..1258    +  promoter       cat promoter (fragment): promoter of the E. coli cat gene encoding chloramphenicol acetyltransferase
   1259..1922    +  CDS            CmR (fragment): chloramphenicol acetyltransferase; cat; confers resistance to chloramphenicol
   1987..2073    +  terminator     rrnB T1 terminator: Escherichia coli rrnB; transcription terminator T1 from the E. coli rrnB gene
   2085..2126    +  CDS            rop (fragment): Rop protein, which maintains plasmids at low copy number; rop
   2228..2368    +  misc_feature   bom: basis of mobility region from pBR322
   2554..3142    -  rep_origin     ori: high-copy-number ColE1/pMB1/pBR322/pUC origin of replication
   3313..4173    -  CDS            AmpR: β-lactamase; bla; confers resistance to ampicillin, carbenicillin, and related antibiotics
   4174..4278    -  promoter       AmpR promoter: bla
>Addgene plasmid #204267 | pQE60 R130E wgMDH | addgene full sequence | sequence record 411008 | Addgene NGS Result
CTCGAGAAATCATAAAAAATTTATTTGCTTTGTGAGCGGATAACAATTATAATAGATTCAATTGTGAGCG
GATAACAATTTCACACAGAATTCATTAAAGAGGAGAAATTAACTATGGCTAAAGGCGGAGCTCCCGGGTT
CAAAGTCGCAATACTTGGCGCTGCCGGTGGCATTGGCCAGCCCCTTGCGATGTTGATGAAGATGAATCCT
CTGGTTTCTGTTCTACATCTATATGATGTAGTCAATGCCCCTGGTGTCACCGCTGATATTAGCCACATGG
ACACGGGTGCTGTGGTGCGTGGATTCTTGGGGCAGCAGCAGCTGGAGGCTGCGCTTACTGGCATGGATCT
TATTATAGTCCCTGCAGGTGTTCCTCGAAAACCAGGAATGACGGAGGATGATCTGTTCAAAATAAACGCA
GGAATTGTCAAGACTCTGTGTGAAGGGATTGCAAAGTGTTGTCCAAGAGCCATTGTCAACCTGATCAGTA
ATCCTGTGAACTCCACCGTGCCCATCGCAGCTGAAGTTTTCAAGAAGGCTGGAACTTATGATCCAAAGCG
ACTTCTGGGAGTTACAATGCTCGACGTAGTCAGAGCCAATACCTTTGTGGCAGAAGTATTGGGTCTTGAT
CCTCGGGATGTTGATGTTCCAGTTGTTGGCGGTCATGCTGGTGTAACCATTTTGCCCCTTCTATCTCAGG
TGAAGCCTCCAAGTTCTTTCACACAAGAAGAGATTAGTTACCTGACTGATAGGATTCAAAATGGTGGAAC
AGAAGTTGTCGAGGCCAAAGCAGGAGCTGGTTCAGCAACTCTCTCAATGGCTTATGCTGCCGTTAAGTTT
GCAGATGCATGCCTCAGGGGCTTAAGAGGAGATGCTGGTGTCATTGAATGCGCGTTTGTGTCTTCTCAGG
TGACTGAACTTCCATTCTTTGCATCAAAAGTACGACTTGGTCGCAATGGTATCGAAGAAGTATACTCCCT
TGGCCCGCTAAATGAGTATGAGAGGATTGGATTGGAGAAAGCGAAGAAAGAGTTGGCAGGAAGCATTGAG
AAGGGAGTTTCCTTCATCAGAAGCAGATCTCATCACCATCACCATCACTAAGCTTAATTAGCTGAGCTTG
GACTCCTGTTGATAGATCCAGTAATGACCTCAGAACTCCATCTGGATTTGTTCAGAACGCTCGGTTGCCG
CCGGGCGTTTTTTATTGGTGAGAATCCAAGCTAGCTTGGCGAGATTTTCAGGAGCTAAGGAAGCTAAAAT
GGAGAAAAAAATCACTGGATATACCACCGTTGATATATCCCAATGGCATCGTAAAGAACATTTTGAGGCA
TTTCAGTCAGTTGCTCAATGTACCTATAACCAGACCGTTCAGCTGGATATTACGGCCTTTTTAAAGACCG
TAAAGAAAAATAAGCACAAGTTTTATCCGGCCTTTATTCACATTCTTGCCCGCCTGATGAATGCTCATCC
GGAATTTCGTATGGCAATGAAAGACGGTGAGCTGGTGATATGGGATAGTGTTCACCCTTGTTACACCGTT
TTCCATGAGCAAACTGAAACGTTTTCATCGCTCTGGAGTGAATACCACGACGATTTCCGGCAGTTTCTAC
ACATATATTCGCAAGATGTGGCGTGTTACGGTGAAAACCTGGCCTATTTCCCTAAAGGGTTTATTGAGAA
TATGTTTTTCGTCTCAGCCAATCCCTGGGTGAGTTTCACCAGTTTTGATTTAAACGTGGCCAATATGGAC
AACTTCTTCGCCCCCGTTTTCACCATGCATGGGCAAATATTATACGCAAGGCGACAAGGTGCTGATGCCG
CTGGCGATTCAGGTTCATCATGCCGTTTGTGATGGCTTCCATGTCGGCAGAATGCTTAATGAATTACAAC
AGTACTGCGATGAGTGGCAGGGCGGGGCGTAATTTTTTTAAGGCAGTTATTGGTGCCCTTAAACGCCTGG
GGTAATGACTCTCTAGCTTGAGGCATCAAATAAAACGAAAGGCTCAGTCGAAAGACTGGGCCTTTCGTTT
TATCTGTTGTTTGTCGGTGAACGCTCTCCTGAGTAGGACAAATCCGCCCTCTAGAGCTGCCTCGCGCGTT
TCGGTGATGACGGTGAAAACCTCTGACACATGCAGCTCCCGGAGACGGTCACAGCTTGTCTGTAAGCGGA
TGCCGGGAGCAGACAAGCCCGTCAGGGCGCGTCAGCGGGTGTTGGCGGGTGTCGGGGCGCAGCCATGACC
CAGTCACGTAGCGATAGCGGAGTGTATACTGGCTTAACTATGCGGCATCAGAGCAGATTGTACTGAGAGT
GCACCATATGCGGTGTGAAATACCGCACAGATGCGTAAGGAGAAAATACCGCATCAGGCGCTCTTCCGCT
TCCTCGCTCACTGACTCGCTGCGCTCGGTCGTTCGGCTGCGGCGAGCGGTATCAGCTCACTCAAAGGCGG
TAATACGGTTATCCACAGAATCAGGGGATAACGCAGGAAAGAACATGTGAGCAAAAGGCCAGCAAAAGGC
CAGGAACCGTAAAAAGGCCGCGTTGCTGGCGTTTTTCCATAGGCTCCGCCCCCCTGACGAGCATCACAAA
AATCGACGCTCAAGTCAGAGGTGGCGAAACCCGACAGGACTATAAAGATACCAGGCGTTTCCCCCTGGAA
GCTCCCTCGTGCGCTCTCCTGTTCCGACCCTGCCGCTTACCGGATACCTGTCCGCCTTTCTCCCTTCGGG
AAGCGTGGCGCTTTCTCATAGCTCACGCTGTAGGTATCTCAGTTCGGTGTAGGTCGTTCGCTCCAAGCTG
GGCTGTGTGCACGAACCCCCCGTTCAGCCCGACCGCTGCGCCTTATCCGGTAACTATCGTCTTGAGTCCA
ACCCGGTAAGACACGACTTATCGCCACTGGCAGCAGCCACTGGTAACAGGATTAGCAGAGCGAGGTATGT
AGGCGGTGCTACAGAGTTCTTGAAGTGGTGGCCTAACTACGGCTACACTAGAAGGACAGTATTTGGTATC
TGCGCTCTGCTGAAGCCAGTTACCTTCGGAAAAAGAGTTGGTAGCTCTTGATCCGGCAAACAAACCACCG
CTGGTAGCGGTGGTTTTTTTGTTTGCAAGCAGCAGATTACGCGCAGAAAAAAAGGATCTCAAGAAGATCC
TTTGATCTTTTCTACGGGGTCTGACGCTCAGTGGAACGAAAACTCACGTTAAGGGATTTTGGTCATGAGA
TTATCAAAAAGGATCTTCACCTAGATCCTTTTAAATTAAAAATGAAGTTTTAAATCAATCTAAAGTATAT
ATGAGTAAACTTGGTCTGACAGTTACCAATGCTTAATCAGTGAGGCACCTATCTCAGCGATCTGTCTATT
TCGTTCATCCATAGTTGCCTGACTCCCCGTCGTGTAGATAACTACGATACGGGAGGGCTTACCATCTGGC
CCCAGTGCTGCAATGATACCGCGAGACCCACGCTCACCGGCTCCAGATTTATCAGCAATAAACCAGCCAG
CCGGAAGGGCCGAGCGCAGAAGTGGTCCTGCAACTTTATCCGCCTCCATCCAGTCTATTAATTGTTGCCG
GGAAGCTAGAGTAAGTAGTTCGCCAGTTAATAGTTTGCGCAACGTTGTTGCCATTGCTACAGGCATCGTG
GTGTCACGCTCGTCGTTTGGTATGGCTTCATTCAGCTCCGGTTCCCAACGATCAAGGCGAGTTACATGAT
CCCCCATGTTGTGCAAAAAAGCGGTTAGCTCCTTCGGTCCTCCGATCGTTGTCAGAAGTAAGTTGGCCGC
AGTGTTATCACTCATGGTTATGGCAGCACTGCATAATTCTCTTACTGTCATGCCATCCGTAAGATGCTTT
TCTGTGACTGGTGAGTACTCAACCAAGTCATTCTGAGAATAGTGTATGCGGCGACCGAGTTGCTCTTGCC
CGGCGTCAATACGGGATAATACCGCGCCACATAGCAGAACTTTAAAAGTGCTCATCATTGGAAAACGTTC
TTCGGGGCGAAAACTCTCAAGGATCTTACCGCTGTTGAGATCCAGTTCGATGTAACCCACTCGTGCACCC
AACTGATCTTCAGCATCTTTTACTTTCACCAGCGTTTCTGGGTGAGCAAAAACAGGAAGGCAAAATGCCG
CAAAAAAGGGAATAAGGGCGACACGGAAATGTTGAATACTCATACTCTTCCTTTTTCAATATTATTGAAG
CATTTATCAGGGTTATTGTCTCATGAGCGGATACATATTTGAATGTATTTAGAAAAATAAACAAATAGGG
GTTCCGCGCACATTTCCCCGAAAAGTGCCACCTGACGTCTAAGAAACCATTATTATCATGACATTAACCT
ATAAAAATAGGCGTATCACGAGGCCCTTTCGTCTTCAC
